>Addgene plasmid #245696 | pICSL41308-LC | addgene full sequence | sequence record 495764 | Addgene NGS Result
GTGGCTCTTCAGTGGACGAAAGGGCCTCGTGATACGCCTATTTTTATAGGTTAATGTCATGATAATAATG
GTTTCTTAGACGTCAGGTGGCACTTTTCGGGGAAATGTGCGCGGAACCCCTATTTGTTTATTTTTCTAAA
TACATTCAAATATGTATCCGCTCATGAGACAATAACCCTGATAAATGCTTCAATAATATTGAAAAAGGAA
GAGTATGCGCTCACGCAACTGGTCCAGAACCTTGACCGAACGCAGCGGTGGTAACGGCGCAGTGGCGGTT
TTCATGGCTTGTTATGACTGTTTTTTTTTGGGGTACAGTCTATGCCTCGGGCATCCAAGCAGCAAGCGCG
TTACGCCGTGGGTCGATGTTTGATGTTATGGAGCAGCAACGATGTTACGCAGCAGGGCAGTCGCCCTAAA
ACAAAGTTAAACATCATGAGGGAAGCGGTGATCGCCGAAGTATCGACTCAACTATCAGAGGTAGTTGGCG
TCATCGAGCGCCATCTCGAACCGACGTTGCTGGCCGTACATTTGTACGGCTCCGCAGTGGATGGCGGCCT
GAAGCCACACAGCGATATTGATTTGCTGGTTACGGTGACCGTAAGGCTTGATGAAACAACGCGGCGAGCT
TTGATCAACGACCTTTTGGAAACTTCGGCTTCCCCTGGAGAGAGCGAGATTCTCCGCGCTGTAGAAGTCA
CCATTGTTGTGCACGACGACATCATTCCGTGGCGTTATCCAGCTAAGCGCGAACTGCAATTTGGAGAATG
GCAGCGCAATGACATTCTTGCAGGTATCTTCGAGCCAGCCACGATCGACATTGATCTGGCTATCTTGCTG
ACAAAAGCAAGAGAACATAGCGTTGCCTTGGTAGGTCCAGCGGCGGAGGAACTCTTTGATCCGGTTCCTG
AACAGGATCTATTTGAGGCGCTAAATGAAACCTTAACGCTATGGAACTCGCCGCCCGACTGGGCTGGCGA
TGAGCGAAATGTAGTGCTTACGTTGTCCCGCATTTGGTACAGCGCAGTAACCGGCAAAATCGCGCCGAAG
GATGTCGCTGCCGACTGGGCAATGGAGCGCCTGCCGGCCCAGTATCAGCCCGTCATACTTGAAGCTAGAC
AGGCTTATCTTGGACAAGAAGAAGATCGCTTGACCTCGCGCGCAGATCAGTTGGAAGAATTTGTCCATTA
CGTAAAAGGCGAGATCACCAAGGTAGTCGGCAAATAACTGTCAGACCAAGTTTACTCATATATACTTTAG
ATTGATTTAAAACTTCATTTTTAATTTAAAAGGATCTAGGTGAAGATCCTTTTTGATAATCTCATGACCA
AAATCCCTTAACGTGAGTTTTCGTTCCACTGAGCGTCAGACCCCGTAGAAAAGATCCAGACCAAGTTTAC
TCATATATACTTTAGATTGATTTAAAACTTCATTTTTAATTTAAAAGGATCTAGGTGAAGATCCTTTTTG
ATAATCTCATGACCAAAATCCCTTAACGTGAGTTTTCGTTCCACTGAGCGTCAGACCCCGTAGAAAAGAT
CAAAGGATCTTCTTGAGATCCTTTTTTTCTGCGCGTAATCTGCTGCTTGCAAACAAAAAAACCACCGCTA
CCAGCGGTGGTTTGTTTGCCGGATCAAGAGCTACCAACTCTTTTTCCGAAGGTAACTGGCTTCAGCAGAG
CGCAGATACCAAATACTGTCCTTCTAGTGTAGCCGTAGTTAGGCCACCACTTCAAGAACTCTGTAGCACC
GCCTACATACCTCGCTCTGCTAATCCTGTTACCAGTGGCTGCTGCCAGTGGCGATAAGTCGTGTCTTACC
GGGTTGGACTCAAGACGATAGTTACCGGATAAGGCGCAGCGGTCGGGCTGAACGGGGGGTTCGTGCACAC
AGCCCAGCTTGGAGCGAACGACCTACACCGAACTGAGATACCTACAGCGTGAGCTATGAGAAAGCGCCAC
GCTTCCCGAAGGGAGAAAGGCGGACAGGTATCCGGTAAGCGGCAGGGTCGGAACAGGAGAGCGCACGAGG
GAGCTTCCAGGGGGAAACGCCTGGTATCTTTATAGTCCTGTCGGGTTTCGCCACCTCTGACTTGAGCGTC
GATTTTTGTGATGCTCGTCAGGGGGGCGGAGCCTATGGAAAAACGCCAGCAACGCGGCCTTTTTACGGTT
CCTGGCCTTTTGCTGGCCTTTTGCTCACATGTTCTTTCCTGCGTTATCCCCTGATTCTGTGGATAACCGT
ATTACCGCCTTTGAGTGAGCTGATACCGCTCGCCGCAGCCGAACGACCGAGCGCAGCGAGTCAGTGAGCG
AGGAAGCGGAAGAGCGCCTGATGCGGTATTTTCTCCTTACGCATCTGTGCGGTATTTCACACCGCATATG
GTGCACTCTCAGTACAATCTGCTCTGATGCCGCATAGTTAAGCCAGTATACACTCCGCTATCGCTACGTG
ACTGGGTCATGGCTGCGCCCCGACACCCGCCAACACCCGCTGACGCGCCCTGACGGGCTTGTCTGCTCCC
GGCATCCGCTTACAGACAAGCTGTGACCGACTCCGGGAGCTGCATGTGTCAGAGGTTTTCACCGTCATCA
CCGAAACGCGCGAGGCAGCTGCGGTAAAGCTCATCAGCGTGGTCGTGAAGCGATTCACAGATGTCTGCCT
GTTCATCCGCGTCCAGCTCGTTGAGTTTCTCCAGAAGCGTTAATGTCTGGCTTCTGATAAAGCGGGCCAT
GTTAAGGGCGGTTTTTTCCTGTTTGGTCACTGATGCCTCCGTGTAAGGGGGATTTCTGTTCATGGGGGTA
ATGATACCGATGAAACGAGAGAGGATGCTCACGATACGGGTTACTGATGATGAACATGCCCGGTTACTGG
AACGTTGTGAGGGTAAACAACTGGCGGTATGGATGCGGCGGGACCAGAGAAAAATCACTCAGGGTCAATG
CCAGCGCTTCGTTAATACAGATGTAGGTGTTCCACAGGGTAGCCAGCAGCATCCTGCGATGCAGATCCGG
AACATAATGGTGCAGGGCGCTGACTTCCGCGTTTCCAGACTTTACGAAACACGGAAACCCAAGACCATTC
ATGTTGTTGCTCAGGTCGCAGACGTTTTGCAGCAGCAGTCGCTTCACGTTCGCTCGCGTATCGGTGATTC
ATTCTGCTAACCAGTAAGGCAACCCCGCCAGCCTAGCCGGGTCCTCAACGACAGGAGCACGATCATGCGC
ACCCGTGGCCAGGACCCAACGCTGCCCGAGCCTTTTTACGGTTCCTGGCCTTTTGCTGGCCTTTTGCTCA
CATGTTCTTTCCTGCGTTATCCCCTGATTCTGTGGATAACCGTATTACCGCCTTTGAGTGAGCTGATACC
GCTCGCCGCAGCCGAACGACCGAGCGCAGCGAGTCAGTGAGCGAGGAAGCGGAAGAGCGCCCAATACGCA
AACCGCCTCTCCCCGCGCGTTGGCCGATTCATTAATCACTCTGTGGTCTCAAATGTTGTCTTCGCAGCTG
GCACGACAGGTTTCCCGACTGGAAAGCGGGCAGTGAGCGCAACGCAATTAATGTGAGTTAGCTCACTCAT
TAGGCACCCCAGGCTTTACACTTTATGCTTCCGGCTCGTATGTTGTGTGGAATTGTGAGCGGATAACAAT
TTCACACAGGAAACAGCTATGACCATGATTACGCCAAGCTTGCATGCCTGCAGGTCGACTCTAGAGGATC
CCCGGGTACCGAGCTCGAATTCACTGGCCGTCGTTTTACAACGTCGTGACTGGGAAAACCCTGGCGTTAC
CCAACTTAATCGCCTTGCAGCACATCCCCCTTTCGCCAGCTGGCGTAATAGCGAAGAGGCCCGCACCGAT
CGCCCTTCCCAACAGTTGCGCAGCCTGAATGGCGAATGGCGCCTGATGCGGTATTTTCTCCTTACGCATC
TGTGCGGTATTTCACACCGCATATGGTGCACTCTCAGTACAATCTGCTCTGATGCCGCATAGTTAAGCCA
GCCCCGACACCCGCCAACACCCGCTGACGCGCCCTGACGGGCTTGTCTGCTCCCGGCATCCGCTTACAGA
CAAGCTGTGACGAAGACAAGCTTTGAGACCACGAA
Features (pLannotate 1.2.2; 16 found; start..end, strand, type, name):
    110..214     +  promoter       AmpR promoter: bla
    205..285     -  CDS            int (fragment): INT2_ECOLX - Protein inferred from homology: Swiss-Prot protein existence level 3. Putative integrase believed to be involved in the insertion of antibiotic resistance genes into plasmids and transposons. From Escherichia coli.
    373..429     +  CDS            GmR (fragment): gentamycin acetyltransferase; aacC1; confers resistance to gentamycin
    436..1227    +  CDS            SmR: aminoglycoside adenylyltransferase (Murphy, 1985); aadA; confers resistance to spectinomycin and streptomycin
   1553..2141    +  rep_origin     ori: high-copy-number ColE1/pMB1/pBR322/pUC origin of replication
   2327..2467    -  misc_feature   bom: basis of mobility region from pBR322
   2569..2760    -  CDS            rop: Rop protein, which maintains plasmids at low copy number; rop
   2777..3157    +  CDS            YPB1_ECOLX: Protein predicted: Swiss-Prot protein existence level 4. From Escherichia coli.
   3282..3415    +  rep_origin     RSF ori (fragment): Plasmids containing the RSF 1030 origin of replication can be propagated in E. coli cells that contain additional plasmids with compatible origins.
   3417..3533    +  CDS            lacI (fragment): LACI_ECOLI - Experimental evidence at protein level: Swiss-Prot protein existence level 1. Repressor of the lactose operon. Binds allolactose as an inducer. From Escherichia coli (strain K12).
   3549..3570    +  protein_bind   CAP binding site: CAP binding activates transcription in the presence of cAMP. E. coli catabolite activator protein
   3585..3615    +  promoter       lac promoter: promoter for the E. coli lac operon
   3623..3639    +  protein_bind   lac operator: The lac repressor binds to the lac operator to inhibit transcription in E. coli. This inhibition can be relieved by adding lactose or isopropyl-β-D-thiogalactopyranoside (IPTG). lac repressor encoded by lacI
   3676..3732    -  misc_feature   MCS: pUC18/19 multiple cloning site
   3729..3886    +  CDS            lacZα (fragment): LacZα fragment of β-galactosidase; lacZ fragment
   3892..3991    -  misc_feature   bom (fragment): basis of mobility region from pBR322
