[The description below was written by a language model from this plasmid's Addgene catalogue record and pLannotate feature annotations shown in this document.]
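Description:
pICSL41308-LC is an empty Level 0 acceptor plasmid for Golden Gate/MoClo modular cloning, derived from pICH41308 and intended for building coding-sequence modules that include their own stop codon. It belongs to a set of plant Golden Gate parts and cloning acceptors. It is propagated in E. coli under spectinomycin selection, which matches the annotated aadA (SmR) aminoglycoside adenylyltransferase gene, preceded by a bla-type promoter and short integron-derived remnants (integrase and gentamicin acetyltransferase fragments). The "LC" variant is distinguished by low-copy replication: the feature table shows a pBR322-type ColE1 origin together with the bom region and the rop gene, whose product holds copy number down. This makes the vector suited to coding sequences that are poorly tolerated or unstable on high-copy Level 0 backbones. The short RSF ori and lacI hits are annotated only as fragments and are probably not functional units.

The cloning position is occupied by a roughly 600 bp synthetic lacZα dropout cassette, comprising a CAP binding site, lac promoter, lac operator, pUC-type polylinker and lacZα fragment. A part is inserted with the type IIS enzyme BpiI, whose sites are lost in the process, displacing lacZα so that correct clones appear white on X-gal/IPTG plates while unmodified vector gives blue colonies. The resulting module is defined by the standard MoClo overhangs AATG and GCTT, the fusion sites that define the CDS-with-stop position. In MoClo practice, such modules are then combined with promoter and terminator parts into Level 1 transcription units. Unwanted internal BsaI and BpiI sites have been removed by point mutation so that they do not interfere with assembly. The sequenced record of 4,095 nt is consistent with the stated 3,495 bp backbone plus the dropout cassette.
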