Addgene plasmid #245696: pICSL41308-LC
Purpose: (Empty Backbone) Level 0 Golden Gate Coding Sequence (WITH stop codon) acceptor, Low - copy with pBR322 origin of replication AATG - GCTT
Depositing lab: Mark Youles. Depositing organization: Sainsbury Laboratory, Norwich.
Backbone
  Vector backbone: pICH41308
  Backbone size (bp): 3495
  Vector type: Synthetic Biology
  Selectable markers: Lac Z for blue/white negative selction with the addition of X-gal and ITPG
Growth in bacteria
  Bacterial resistance: Spectinomycin, 50 μg/mL
  Growth temperature: 37°C
  Growth strain: DH5alpha
  Copy number: Low Copy
Gene/Insert
  Gene/Insert name: None
  Mutation: BsaI/BpiI sites removed by point-mutation
Terms and licenses: Academic/Nonprofit Terms; Industry Terms: Not Available to Industry
Depositor comments: Level 0 Acceptor for making low-copy coding sequence modules used for GoldenGate assemblies using the MoClo overhang syntax. Plant Golden-gate Promoters, Terminators and Level0/Level1 cloning acceptors. Insert Size: 598, Species: Synthetic. 5' Cloning Site: BpiI (Destroyed), 3' Cloning Site: BpiI (Destroyed).
How to cite: pICSL41308-LC was a gift from Mark Youles (Addgene plasmid # 245696 ; http://n2t.net/addgene:245696 ; RRID:Addgene_245696)
